Addgene plasmid #42118: FLAG-Sec31a S1163A #13#904
Depositing lab: Ayano Satoh. Depositing organization: Okayama University. Publication: CK2 phosphorylates Sec31 and regulates ER-To-Golgi trafficking. Koreishi M, Yu S, Oda M, Honjo Y, Satoh A. PLoS One. 2013;8(1):e54382. doi: 10.1371/journal.pone.0054382. Epub 2013 Jan 18. PubMed 23349870.
Backbone
  Vector backbone: pFLAG-CMV
  Backbone manufacturer: Sigma
  Backbone size w/o insert (bp): 4700
  Vector type: Mammalian Expression
Growth in bacteria
  Bacterial resistance: Ampicillin, 100 μg/mL
  Growth temperature: 37°C
  Growth strain: XL1 Blue
  Copy number: High Copy
Gene/Insert
  Gene/Insert name: Sec31a
  Species: H. sapiens (human)
  Insert size (bp): 3700
  Mutation: 1163A
  Entrez Gene: SEC31A (a.k.a. ABP125, ABP130, HPBKS, HSPC275, HSPC334, NEDSOSB, SEC31L1)
  Promoter: CMV
  Tag / fusion protein: FLAG (N terminal on backbone)
  Cloning method: Restriction Enzyme; 5′ cloning site EcoRI (not destroyed); 3′ cloning site EcoRI (not destroyed)
  Sequencing primers: 5′ CMV-F; 3′ N/A
Terms and licenses: Academic/Nonprofit Terms; Industry Terms: Not Available to Industry
How to cite: FLAG-Sec31a S1163A #13#904 was a gift from Ayano Satoh (Addgene plasmid # 42118 ; http://n2t.net/addgene:42118 ; RRID:Addgene_42118)
