[The description below was written by a language model from this plasmid's Addgene catalogue record.]
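Description:
FLAG-Sec31a S1163A is a mammalian expression plasmid built on the commercial pFLAG-CMV backbone (about 4.7 kb without insert). It carries a human SEC31A coding sequence of roughly 3.7 kb. The plasmid is maintained in E. coli as a high-copy construct under ampicillin selection. The record does not list a selectable marker for mammalian cells, and no feature table is provided, so details such as the replication origin and polyadenylation signal are not documented here.

The insert was cloned using EcoRI sites at both the 5′ and 3′ ends, and both sites are retained, so the fragment can be released with a single enzyme. Expression is driven by the CMV promoter, a strong constitutive promoter in most mammalian cell lines. The backbone supplies an N-terminal FLAG epitope, so the protein is made as FLAG-Sec31A and can be detected or immunoprecipitated with anti-FLAG antibodies. Sec31A is an outer-layer component of the COPII coat, which forms transport vesicles at the endoplasmic reticulum. The insert carries a point mutation, given in the plasmid name as S1163A, that replaces serine 1163 with alanine, which cannot be phosphorylated.

The associated publication concerns phosphorylation of Sec31 by the kinase CK2 and its role in regulating ER-to-Golgi trafficking. In that context the construct most plausibly serves as a phospho-deficient mutant, expressed in cultured mammalian cells to test how loss of phosphorylation at this residue affects Sec31A behaviour and secretory transport. The record itself does not spell out the specific experiments.
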