>Addgene plasmid #42118 | FLAG-Sec31a S1163A #13#904 | depositor partial sequence | sequence record 56855 | FLAG-Sec31a S1163A #13#904 sequence 3672 bps
GAATTCAAGTTAAAGGAAGTAGATCGTACAGCCATGCAGGCATGGAGCCCTGCCCAGAATCACCCCATTT
ACCTAGCAACAGGAACATCTGCTCAGCAATTGGATGCAACATTTAGTACGAATGCTTCCCTTGAGATATT
TGAATTAGACCTCTCTGATCCATCCTTGGATATGAAATCTTGTGCCACATTCTCCTCTTCTCACAGGTAC
CACAAGTTGATTTGGGGGCCTTATAAAATGGATTCCAAAGGAGATGTCTCTGGAGTTCTGATTGCAGGTG
GTGAAAATGGAAATATTATTCTCTATGATCCTTCTAAAATTATAGCTGGAGACAAGGAAGTTGTGATTGC
CCAGAATGACAAGCATACTGGCCCAGTGAGAGCCTTGGATGTGAACATTTTCCAGACTAATCTGGTAGCT
TCTGGTGCTAATGAATCTGAAATCTACATATGGGATCTAAATAATTTTGCAACCCCAATGACACCAGGAG
CCAAAACACAGCCGCCAGAAGATATCAGCTGCATTGCATGGAACAGACAAGTTCAGCATATTTTAGCATC
AGCCAGTCCCAGTGGCCGGGCCACTGTATGGGATCTTAGGAAAAATGAGCCAATCATCAAAGTCAGTGAC
CATAGTAACAGAATGCATTGTTCTGGGTTGGCATGGCATCCTGATGTTGCTACTCAGATGGTCCTTGCCT
CCGAGGATGACCGGTTACCAGTGATCCAGATGTGGGATCTTCGATTTGCTTCCTCTCCACTTCGTGTCCT
GGAAAACCATGCCAGGGGGATTTTGGCAATTGCTTGGAGCATGGCAGATCCTGAATTGTTACTGAGCTGT
GGAAAAGATGCTAAGATTCTCTGCTCCAATCCAAACACAGGAGAGGTGTTATATGAACTTCCCACCAACA
CACAGTGGTGCTTCGATATTCAGTGGTGTCCCCGAAATCCTGCTGTCTTATCAGCTGCTTCGTTTGATGG
GCGTATCAGTGTTTATTCTATCATGGGAGGAAGCACAGATGGTTTAAGACAGAAACAAGTTGACAAGCTT
TCATCATCTTTTGGGAATCTTGATCCCTTTGGCACAGGACAGCCCCTTCCTCCGTTACAAATTCCACAGC
AGACTGCTCAGCATAGTATAGTGCTGCCTCTGAAGAAGCCGCCCAAGTGGATTCGAAGGCCTGTTGGTGC
TTCTTTTTCATTTGGAGGCAAACTGGTTACGTTTGAGAATGTCAGAATGCCTTCTCATCAGGGAGCTGAG
CAGCAGCAGCAGCAGCACCATGTGTTCATTAGTCAGGTTGTAACAGAAAAGGAGTTCCTCAGCCGATCAG
ACCAACTTCAGCAGGCTGTGCAGTCACAAGGATTTATCAATTATTGTCAAAAAAAAATTGATGCTTCTCA
GACTGAATTTGAGAAAAATGTGTGGTCCTTTTTGAAGGTAAACTTTGAGGATGATTCTCGTGGAAAATAC
CTTGAACTTCTAGGATACAGAAAAGAAGATCTAGGAAAGAAGATTGCTTTGGCCTTGAACAAAGTGGATG
GAGCCAATGTGGCTCTTAAAGACTCTGACCAGGTAGCACAGAGTGATGGGGAGGAGAGCCCTGCTGCTGA
AGAGCAGCTCTTGGGAGAGCACATTAAAGAGGAAAAAGAAGAATCTGAATTTCTACCCTCATCTGGAGGA
ACATTTAATATCTCTGTCAGTGGGGACATTGATGGTTTAATTACTCAGGCTTTGCTGACGGGCAATTTTG
AGAGTGCTGTTGACCTTTGTTTACATGATAACCGCATGGCCGATGCCATTATATTGGCCATAGCAGGTGG
ACAAGAACTCTTGGCTCGAACCCAGAAAAAATACTTCGCAAAATCCCAAAGCAAAATTACCAGGCTCATC
ACTGCAGTGGTGATGAAGAACTGGAAAGAGATTGTTGAGTCTTGTGATCTTAAAAATTGGAGAGAGGCTT
TAGCTGCAGTATTGACTTATGCAAAGCCGGATGAATTTTCAGCCCTTTGTGATCTTTTGGGAACCAGGCT
TGAAAATGAAGGAGATAGCCTCCTGCAGACTCAAGCATGTCTCTGCTATATTTGTGCAGGGAATGTAGAG
AAATTAGTTGCATGTTGGACTAAAGCTCAGGATGGAAGCCACCCTTTGTCACTTCAGGATCTGATTGAGA
AAGTTGTCATCCTGCGAAAAGCTGTGCAACTCACTCAAGCCATGGACACTAGTACTGTAGGAGTTCTCTT
GGCTGCGAAGATGAGTCAGTATGCCAATTTGTTGGCAGCTCAGGGCAGTATTGCTGCAGCCTTGGCTTTT
CTTCCTGACAACACCAACCAGCCAAATATCATGCAGCTTCGTGACAGACTTTGTAGAGCACAAGGAGAGC
CTGTAGCAGGACATGAATCACCTAAAATTCCGTACGAGAAACAGCAGCTCCCCAAGGGCAGGCCTGGACC
AGTTGCTGGCCACCACCAGATGCCAAGAGTTCAAACTCAACAATATTATCCCCATGGAGAAAATCCTCCA
CCTCCGGGTTTCATAATGCATGGAAATGTTAATCCAAATGCTGCTGGTCAGCTTCCCACATCTCCAGGTC
ATATGCACACCCAGGTACCACCTTATCCACAGCCACAGCCTTATCAACCAGCCCAGCCGTATCCCTTCGG
AACAGGGGGGTCAGCAATGTATCGACCTCAGCAGCCTGTTGCTCCTCCTACTTCAAACGCTTACCCTAAC
ACCCCTTACATATCTTCTGCTTCTTCCTATACTGGGCAGTCTCAGCTGTACGCAGCACAGCACCAGGCCT
CTTCACCTACCTCCAGCCCTGCTACTTCTTTCCCTCCTCCCCCTTCCTCTGGAGCATCCTTCCAGCATGG
CGGACCAGGAGCTCCACCATCATCTTCAGCTTATGCACTGCCTCCTGGAACAACAGGTACACTGCCTGCT
GCCAGTGAGCTGCCTGCGTCCCAAAGAACAGGTCCTCAGAATGGTTGGAATGACCCTCCAGCTTTGAACA
GAGTACCCAAAAAGAAGAAGATGCCTGAAAACTTCATGCCTCCTGTTCCCATCACATCACCAATCATGAA
CCCGTTGGGTGACCCCCAGTCACAAATGCTGCAGCAACAGCCTTCAGCTCCAGTACCACTGTCAAGCCAG
TCTTCATTCCCACAGCCACATCTTCCAGGTGGCCAGCCCTTCCATGGCGTACAGCAACCTCTTGGTCAAA
CAGGCATGCCACCATCTTTTTCAAAGCCCAATATTGAAGGTGCCCCAGGGGCTCCTATTGGAAATACCTT
CCAGCATGTGCAGTCTTTGCCAACAAAAAAAATTACCAAGAAACCTATTCCAGATGAGCACCTCATTCTA
AAGACCACATTTGAGGATCTTATTCAGCGCTGCCTTTCTTCAGCAACAGACCCTCAAACCAAGAGGAAGC
TAGATGATGCCAGCAAACGTTTGGAGTTTCTGTATGATAAACTTAGGGAACAGACACTTTCACCAACAAT
CACCAGTGGTTTACACAACATTGCAAGGAGCATTGAAACTCGAAACTACTCAGAAGGATTGACCATGCAT
ACCCACATAGTTAGCACCAGCAACTTCAGTGAGACCTCTGCTTTCATGCCAGTTCTCAAAGTTGTTCTCA
CCCAGGCCAATAAGCTGGGTGTCTAAGAATTC
