>Addgene plasmid #42118 | FLAG-Sec31a S1163A #13#904 | addgene partial sequence | sequence record 57399 | CMV-F 5'-CGCAAATGGGCGGTAGGCGTG-3'
GCAGAGCTCTCTGGCTAACTAGAGAACCCACTGCTTACTGGCTTATCGAAATTAATACGACTCACTATAG
GGAGACCCAAGCTTGGTACCGCCACCATGGACTACAAAGACCATGACGGTGATTATAAAGATCATGATAT
CGATTACAAGGATGACGATGACAAAGAATTCAAGTTAAAGGAAGTAGATCGTACAGCCATGCAGGCATGG
AGCCCTGCCCAGAATCACCCCATTTACCTAGCAACAGGAACATCTGCTCAGCAATTGGATGCAACATTTA
GTACGAATGCTTCCCTTGAGATATTTGAATTAGACCTCTCTGATCCATCCTTGGATATGAAATCTTGTGC
CACATTCTCCTCTTCTCACAGGTACCACAAGTTGATTTGGGGGCCTTATAAAATGGATTCCAAAGGAGAT
GTCTCTGGAGTTCTGATTGCAGGTGGTGAAAATGGAAATATTATTCTCTATGATCCTTCTAAAATTATAG
CTGGAGACAAGGAAGTTGTGATTGCCCAGAATGACAAGCATACTGGCCCAGTGAGAGCCTTGGATGTGAA
CATTTTCCAGACTAATCTGGTAGCTTCTGGTGCTAATGAATCTGAAATCTACATATGGGATCTAAATAAT
TTTGCAACCCCAATGACACCAGGAGCCAAAACACAGCCGCCAGAAGATATCAGCTGCATTGCATGGAACA
GACAAGTTCAGCATATTTTAGCATCAGCCAGTCCCAGTGGCCGGGCCACTGTATGGGATCTTAGGAAAAA
TGAGCCAATCATCAAAGTCAGTGACCA
