>Addgene plasmid #42118 | FLAG-Sec31a S1163A #13#904 | addgene partial sequence | sequence record 58149 | T7 5'-TAATACGACTCACTATAGGG-3'
CATGGACTACAAGACCATGACGGTGATTATAAAGATCATGATATCGATTACAAGGATGACGATGACAAAG
AATTCAAGTTAAAGGAAGTAGATCGTACAGCCATGCAGGCATGGAGCCCTGCCCAGAATCACCCCATTTA
CCTAGCAACAGGAACATCTGCTCAGCAATTGGATGCAACATTTAGTACGAATGCTTCCCTTGAGATATTT
GAATTAGACCTCTCTGATCCATCCTTGGATATGAAATCTTGTGCCACATTCTCCTCTTCTCACAGGTACC
ACAAGTTGATTTGGGGGCCTTATAAAATGGATTCCAAAGGAGATGTCTCTGGAGTTCTGATTGCAGGTGG
TGAAAATGGAAATATTATTCTCTATGATCCTTCTAAAATTATAGCTGGAGACAAGGAAGTTGTGATTGCC
CAGAATGACAAGCATACTGGCCCAGTGAGAGCCTTGGATGTGAACATTTTCCAGACTAATCTGGTAGCTT
CTGGTGCTAATGAATCTGAAATCTACATATGGGATCTAAATAATTTTGCAACCCCAATGACACCAGGAGC
CAAAACACAGCCGCCAGAAGATATCAGCTGCATTGCATGGAACAGACAAGTTCAGCATATTTTAGCATCA
GCCAGTCCCAGTGGCCGGGCCACTGTATGGGATCTTAGGAAAAATGAGCCAATCATCAAAGTCAGTGACC
ATAGTAACAGAATGCATTGTTCTGGGTTGGCATGGCATCCTGATGTTGCTACTCAGATGGTCCTTGCCTC
CGAGGATGACCGGTTACCAGTGATCCAGATGTGGGATCTTCGATTTGCTTCCTCTCCACTTCGT
