>Addgene plasmid #42118 | FLAG-Sec31a S1163A #13#904 | addgene partial sequence | sequence record 63554 | hSec31a-F1 5'-GAAGATTGCTTTGGCCTTGA-3'
TGGCTCTTAAAGACTCTGACCAGGTAGCACAGAGTGATGGGGAGGAGAGCCCTGCTGCTGAAGAGCAGCT
CTTGGGAGAGCACATTAAAGAGGAAAAAGAAGAATCTGAATTTCTACCCTCATCTGGAGGAACATTTAAT
ATCTCTGTCAGTGGGGACATTGATGGTTTAATTACTCAGGCTTTGCTGACGGGCAATTTTGAGAGTGCTG
TTGACCTTTGTTTACATGATAACCGCATGGCCGATGCCATTATATTGGCCATAGCAGGTGGACAAGAACT
CTTGGCTCGAACCCAGAAAAAATACTTCGCAAAATCCCAAAGCAAAATTACCAGGCTCATCACTGCAGTG
GTGATGAAGAACTGGAAAGAGATTGTTGAGTCTTGTGATCTTAAAAATTGGAGAGAGGCTTTAGCTGCAG
TATTGACTTATGCAAAGCCGGATGAATTTTCAGCCCTTTGTGATCTTTTGGGAACCAGGCTTGAAAATGA
AGGAGATAGCCTCCTGCAGACTCAAGCATGTCTCTGCTATATTTGTGCAGGGAATGTAGAGAAATTAGTT
GCATGTTGGACTAAAGCTCAGGATGGAAGCCACCCTTTGTCACTTCAGGATCTGATTGAGAAAGTTGTCA
TCCTGCGAAAAGCTGTGCAACTCACTCAAGCCATGGACACTAGTACTGTAGGAGTTCTCTTGGCTGCGAA
GATGAGTCAGTATGCCAATTTGTTGGCAGCTCAGGGCAGTATTGCTGCAGCCTTGGCTTTTCTTCCTGAC
AACACCAACCAGCCAAATATCATGCAGCTTCGTGACAGACTTTGTAGAGCACAAGGAGAGCCTGTAGCAG
GACATGAATCACCTAAAATTCCGTACGAGAAACAGCAGCTCCCCAAGGGCAGGCCTGGACCAGTTGCTGG
C
